Addgene plasmid #237141: NanoBRET Assay Vector, WDR5
Purpose: Express HaloTag(R)-WDR5 Fusion Protein in Mammalian Cells under a CMV promoter
Depositing lab: Promega Corporation.
Backbone
  Vector backbone: pFN21A HaloTag(R) CMV Flexi(R) Vector
  Vector type: Mammalian Expression
Growth in bacteria
  Bacterial resistance: Ampicillin, 100 μg/mL
  Growth temperature: 37°C
  Growth strain: DH5alpha
  Copy number: High Copy
Gene/Insert
  Gene/Insert name: WDR5
  Species: H. sapiens (human)
  Mutation: None
  Entrez Gene: WDR5 (a.k.a. BIG-3, BIG3, CFAP89, SWD3)
  Promoter: CMV
  Tag / fusion protein: HaloTag (R) (N terminal on backbone)
  Cloning method: Other
Terms and licenses: Academic/Nonprofit Terms; Industry Terms
How to cite: NanoBRET Assay Vector, WDR5 was a gift from Promega Corporation (Addgene plasmid # 237141 ; http://n2t.net/addgene:237141 ; RRID:Addgene_237141)
