[The description below was written by a language model from this plasmid's Addgene catalogue record and pLannotate feature annotations shown in this document.]
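Description:
NanoBRET Assay Vector, WDR5 is a 5.7 kb mammalian expression plasmid built on the pFN21A HaloTag CMV Flexi Vector backbone, designed to produce human WDR5 fused at its N terminus to HaloTag. It is propagated in E. coli as a high-copy plasmid through a ColE1/pUC-type origin and selected with ampicillin via the β-lactamase gene under its own promoter. A ColE1-derived cer region is also annotated, which helps resolve plasmid multimers into monomers for stable inheritance.

The expression cassette begins with the human cytomegalovirus immediate early enhancer and promoter, followed by a chimeric β-globin/immunoglobulin heavy chain intron that generally improves transcript processing and expression. A T7 promoter sits just upstream of the coding region and could support transcription by T7 RNA polymerase. The open reading frame encodes HaloTag, a modified bacterial dehalogenase that bonds covalently to chloroalkane ligands, then a TEV protease recognition site as a cleavable linker, then unmutated WDR5, a WD-repeat protein that contributes to histone H3 lysine 4 methylation as part of MLL complexes. An SV40 polyadenylation signal lies downstream. The short annotated fragments in this region (pUC-type cloning site, SET1, T7 terminator, large T antigen and Tn5 transposase) appear to be backbone remnants or partial matches rather than functional elements.

As the name indicates, the plasmid is intended for NanoBRET assays. In these, a HaloTag fusion labelled with a fluorescent chloroalkane ligand typically serves as the energy acceptor for a NanoLuc-tagged partner, allowing protein interactions to be monitored in live cells. The record does not name the donor partner.
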