Features (pLannotate 1.2.2; 17 found; start..end, strand, type, name):
    140..517     +  enhancer       CMV enhancer: human cytomegalovirus immediate early enhancer
    519..718     +  promoter       CMV promoter: human cytomegalovirus (CMV) immediate early promoter
    857..989     +  intron         chimeric intron: chimera between introns from human β-globin and immunoglobulin heavy chain genes
   1033..1051    +  promoter       T7 promoter: promoter for bacteriophage T7 RNA polymerase
   1067..1957    +  CDS            HaloTag®: modified bacterial dehalogenase that forms covalent bonds with chloroalkane derivatives
   1970..1990    +  CDS            TEV site: tobacco etch virus (TEV) protease recognition and cleavage site
   2006..3007    +  CDS            WDR5: WDR5_HUMAN - Also known as BIG3. Experimental evidence at protein level: Swiss-Prot protein existence level 1. Contributes to histone modification (PubMed:19131338, PubMed:19556245, PubMed:19103755, PubMed:20018852, PubMed:16600877, PubMed:16829960). May position the N-terminus of histone H3 for efficient trimethylation at 'Lys-4' (PubMed:16829960). As part of the MLL1/MLL complex it is involved in methylation and dimethylation at 'Lys-4' of histone H3 (PubMed:19556245). H3 'Lys-4' methylation represents a specific tag for epigenetic transcriptional activation (PubMed:18840606). As part of the
   3016..3071    +  misc_feature   MCS: pUC18/19 multiple cloning site
   3078..3127    +  CDS            SET1 (fragment): solubility-enhancement tag derived from T7 phage gene 10B
   3135..3154    +  terminator     T7 terminator (fragment): transcription terminator for bacteriophage T7 RNA polymerase
   3176..3297    -  polyA_signal   SV40 poly(A) signal: SV40 polyadenylation signal
   3320..3388    -  CDS            large T antigen (fragment): large T antigen from SV40 (simian virus 40)
   3409..3501    -  CDS            tnpA (fragment): TN5P_ECOLX - Also known as tnp. Experimental evidence at protein level: Swiss-Prot protein existence level 1. Mediates transposition of transposon Tn5 by a 'cut and paste' mechanism. First, the monomeric transposase binds the 19 bp inverted DNA repeats flanking the transposon. Then, dimerization of the DNA- bound transposase creates a synaptic DNA complex. After nicking of the first DNA strand, excision of the transposon proceeds through a series of intermediates. The transposase then mediates the insertion of the transposon at a new site by strand transfer. The activity of the wild- type tran
   3544..3648    +  promoter       AmpR promoter: bla
   3649..4509    +  CDS            AmpR: β-lactamase; bla; confers resistance to ampicillin, carbenicillin, and related antibiotics
   4667..5255    -  rep_origin     ori: high-copy-number ColE1/pMB1/pBR322/pUC origin of replication
   5371..5654    +  misc_feature   cer region: ColE1-derived recombination site that helps to maintain plasmids as monomers
>Addgene plasmid #237141 | NanoBRET Assay Vector, WDR5 | addgene full sequence | sequence record 473372 | Addgene NGS Result
TCAATATTGGCCATTAGCCATATTATTCATTGGTTATATAGCATAAATCAATATTGGCTATTGGCCATTG
CATACGTTGTATCTATATCATAATATGTACATTTATATTGGCTCATGTCCAATATGACCGCCATGTTGGC
ATTGATTATTGACTAGTTATTAATAGTAATCAATTACGGGGTCATTAGTTCATAGCCCATATATGGAGTT
CCGCGTTACATAACTTACGGTAAATGGCCCGCCTGGCTGACCGCCCAACGACCCCCGCCCATTGACGTCA
ATAATGACGTATGTTCCCATAGTAACGCCAATAGGGACTTTCCATTGACGTCAATGGGTGGAGTATTTAC
GGTAAACTGCCCACTTGGCAGTACATCAAGTGTATCATATGCCAAGTCCGCCCCCTATTGACGTCAATGA
CGGTAAATGGCCCGCCTGGCATTATGCCCAGTACATGACCTTACGGGACTTTCCTACTTGGCAGTACATC
TACGTATTAGTCATCGCTATTACCATGGTGATGCGGTTTTGGCAGTACACCAATGGGCGTGGATAGCGGT
TTGACTCACGGGGATTTCCAAGTCTCCACCCCATTGACGTCAATGGGAGTTTGTTTTGGCACCAAAATCA
ACGGGACTTTCCAAAATGTCGTAATAACCCCGCCCCGTTGACGCAAATGGGCGGTAGGCGTGTACGGTGG
GAGGTCTATATAAGCAGAGCTGGTTTAGTGAACCGTCAGATCACTAGAAGCTTTATTGCGGTAGTTTATC
ACAGTTAAATTGCTAACGCAGTCAGTGCTTCTGACACAACAGTCTCGAACTTAAGCTGCAGAAGTTGGTC
GTGAGGCACTGGGCAGGTAAGTATCAAGGTTACAAGACAGGTTTAAGGAGACCAATAGAAACTGGGCTTG
TCGAGACAGAGAAGACTCTTGCGTTTCTGATAGGCACCTATTGGTCTTACTGACATCCACTTTGCCTTTC
TCTCCACAGGTGTCCACTCCCAGTTCAATTACAGCTCTTAAGGCTAGAGTATTAATACGACTCACTATAG
GGCTAGCAAAGCCACCATGGCAGAAATCGGTACTGGCTTTCCATTCGACCCCCATTATGTGGAAGTCCTG
GGCGAGCGCATGCACTACGTCGATGTTGGTCCGCGCGATGGCACCCCTGTGCTGTTCCTGCACGGTAACC
CGACCTCCTCCTACGTGTGGCGCAACATCATCCCGCATGTTGCACCGACCCATCGCTGCATTGCTCCAGA
CCTGATCGGTATGGGCAAATCCGACAAACCAGACCTGGGTTATTTCTTCGACGACCACGTCCGCTTCATG
GATGCCTTCATCGAAGCCCTGGGTCTGGAAGAGGTCGTCCTGGTCATTCACGACTGGGGCTCCGCTCTGG
GTTTCCACTGGGCCAAGCGCAATCCAGAGCGCGTCAAAGGTATTGCATTTATGGAGTTCATCCGCCCTAT
CCCGACCTGGGACGAATGGCCAGAATTTGCCCGCGAGACCTTCCAGGCCTTCCGCACCACCGACGTCGGC
CGCAAGCTGATCATCGATCAGAACGTTTTTATCGAGGGTACGCTGCCGATGGGTGTCGTCCGCCCGCTGA
CTGAAGTCGAGATGGACCATTACCGCGAGCCGTTCCTGAATCCTGTTGACCGCGAGCCACTGTGGCGCTT
CCCAAACGAGCTGCCAATCGCCGGTGAGCCAGCGAACATCGTCGCGCTGGTCGAAGAATACATGGACTGG
CTGCACCAGTCCCCTGTCCCGAAGCTGCTGTTCTGGGGCACCCCAGGCGTTCTGATCCCACCGGCCGAAG
CCGCTCGCCTGGCCAAAAGCCTGCCTAACTGCAAGGCTGTGGACATCGGCCCGGGTCTGAATCTGCTGCA
AGAAGACAACCCGGACCTGATCGGCAGCGAGATCGCGCGCTGGCTGTCGACGCTCGAGATTTCCGGCGAG
CCAACCACTGAGGATCTGTACTTTCAGAGCGATAACGCGATCGCCATGGCGACGGAGGAGAAGAAGCCCG
AGACCGAGGCCGCCAGAGCACAGCCAACCCCTTCGTCATCCGCCACTCAGAGCAAGCCTACACCTGTGAA
GCCAAACTATGCTCTAAAGTTCACCCTTGCTGGCCACACCAAAGCAGTGTCCTCCGTGAAATTCAGCCCG
AATGGAGAGTGGCTGGCAAGTTCATCTGCTGATAAACTTATTAAAATTTGGGGCGCGTATGATGGGAAAT
TTGAGAAAACCATATCTGGTCACAAGCTGGGAATATCCGATGTAGCCTGGTCGTCAGATTCTAACCTTCT
TGTTTCTGCCTCAGATGACAAAACCTTGAAGATATGGGACGTGAGCTCGGGCAAGTGTCTGAAAACCCTG
AAGGGACACAGTAATTATGTCTTTTGCTGCAACTTCAATCCCCAGTCCAACCTTATTGTCTCAGGATCCT
TTGACGAAAGCGTGAGGATATGGGATGTGAAAACAGGGAAGTGCCTCAAGACTTTGCCAGCTCACTCGGA
TCCAGTCTCGGCCGTTCATTTTAATCGTGATGGATCCTTGATAGTTTCAAGTAGCTATGATGGTCTCTGT
CGCATCTGGGACACCGCCTCAGGCCAGTGCCTGAAGACGCTCATCGATGACGACAACCCCCCCGTGTCTT
TTGTGAAGTTCTCCCCGAACGGCAAATACATCCTGGCCGCCACGCTGGACAACACTCTGAAGCTCTGGGA
CTACAGCAAGGGGAAGTGCCTGAAGACGTACACTGGCCACAAGAATGAGAAATACTGCATATTTGCCAAT
TTCTCTGTTACTGGTGGGAAGTGGATTGTGTCTGGCTCAGAGGATAACCTTGTTTACATCTGGAACCTTC
AGACGAAAGAGATTGTACAGAAACTACAAGGCCACACAGATGTCGTGATCTCAACAGCTTGTCACCCAAC
AGAAAACATCATCGCCTCTGCTGCGCTAGAAAATGACAAAACAATTAAACTGTGGAAGAGTGACTGCGTT
TAAACGAATTCGGGCTCGGTACCCGGGGATCCTCTAGAGTCGACCTGCAGGCATGCAAGCTGATCCGGCT
GCTAACAAAGCCCGAAAGGAAGCTGAGTTGGCTGCTGCCACCGCTGAGCAATAACTAGCATAACCCCTTG
GGGCGGCCGCTTCGAGCAGACATGATAAGATACATTGATGAGTTTGGACAAACCACAACTAGAATGCAGT
GAAAAAAATGCTTTATTTGTGAAATTTGTGATGCTATTGCTTTATTTGTAACCATTATAAGCTGCAATAA
ACAAGTTAACAACAACAATTGCATTCATTTTATGTTTCAGGTTCAGGGGGAGATGTGGGAGGTTTTTTTA
AGCAAGTAAAACCTCTACAAATGTGGTAAAATCGAATTCTAATGGATCCTCTTTGCGCTTGCGTTTTCCC
TTGTCCAGATAGCCCAGTAGCTGACATTCATCCGGGGTCAGCACCGTTTCTGCGGACTGGCTTTCTACGT
AATGGTTTCTTAGACGTCAGGTGGCACTTTTCGGGGAAATGTGCGCGGAACCCCTATTTGTTTATTTTTC
TAAATACATTCAAATATGTATCCGCTCATGAGACAATAACCCTGATAAATGCTTCAATAATATTGAAAAA
GGAAGAGTATGAGTATTCAACATTTCCGTGTCGCCCTTATTCCCTTTTTTGCGGCATTTTGCCTTCCTGT
TTTTGCTCACCCAGAAACGCTGGTGAAAGTAAAAGATGCTGAAGATCAGTTGGGTGCACGAGTGGGTTAC
ATCGAACTGGATCTCAACAGCGGTAAGATCCTTGAGAGTTTTCGCCCCGAAGAACGTTTTCCAATGATGA
GCACTTTCAAAGTTCTGCTATGTGGCGCGGTATTATCCCGTATTGACGCCGGGCAAGAGCAACTCGGTCG
CCGCATACACTATTCTCAGAATGACTTGGTTGAGTACTCACCAGTCACAGAAAAGCATCTTACGGATGGC
ATGACAGTAAGAGAATTATGCAGTGCTGCCATAACCATGAGTGATAACACTGCGGCCAACTTACTTCTGA
CAACTATCGGAGGACCGAAGGAGCTAACCGCTTTTTTGCACAACATGGGGGATCATGTAACTCGCCTTGA
TCGTTGGGAACCGGAGCTGAATGAAGCCATACCAAACGACGAGCGTGACACCACGATGCCTGTAGCAATG
GCAACAACGTTGCGCAAACTATTAACTGGCGAACTACTTACTCTAGCTTCCCGGCAACAATTAATAGACT
GGATGGAGGCGGATAAAGTTGCAGGACCACTTCTGCGCTCGGCCCTTCCGGCTGGCTGGTTTATTGCTGA
TAAATCTGGAGCCGGTGAGCGTGGGTCTCGCGGTATCATTGCAGCACTGGGGCCAGATGGTAAGCCCTCC
CGTATCGTAGTTATCTACACGACGGGGAGTCAGGCAACTATGGATGAACGAAATAGACAGATCGCTGAGA
TAGGTGCCTCACTGATTAAGCATTGGTAATTCGAAATGACCGACCAAGCGACGCCCAACCGGTATCAGCT
CACTCAAAGGCGGTAATACGGTTATCCACAGAATCAGGGGATAACGCAGGAAAGAACATGTGAGCAAAAG
GCCAGCAAAAGGCCAGGAACCGTAAAAAGGCCGCGTTGCTGGCGTTTTTCCATAGGCTCCGCCCCCCTGA
CGAGCATCACAAAAATCGACGCTCAAGTCAGAGGTGGCGAAACCCGACAGGACTATAAAGATACCAGGCG
TTTCCCCCTGGAAGCTCCCTCGTGCGCTCTCCTGTTCCGACCCTGCCGCTTACCGGATACCTGTCCGCCT
TTCTCCCTTCGGGAAGCGTGGCGCTTTCTCATAGCTCACGCTGTAGGTATCTCAGTTCGGTGTAGGTCGT
TCGCTCCAAGCTGGGCTGTGTGCACGAACCCCCCGTTCAGCCCGACCGCTGCGCCTTATCCGGTAACTAT
CGTCTTGAGTCCAACCCGGTAAGACACGACTTATCGCCACTGGCAGCAGCCACTGGTAACAGGATTAGCA
GAGCGAGGTATGTAGGCGGTGCTACAGAGTTCTTGAAGTGGTGGCCTAACTACGGCTACACTAGAAGGAC
AGTATTTGGTATCTGCGCTCTGCTGAAGCCAGTTACCTTCGGAAAAAGAGTTGGTAGCTCTTGATCCGGC
AAACAAACCACCGCTGGTAGCGGTGGTTTTTTTGTTTGCAAGCAGCAGATTACGCGCAGAAAAAAAGGAT
TTCAAGAAGATCCTTTGATCTTTTCTACGGGGTCTGACGCTCAGTGGAACGAAAACTCACGTTAAGGGAT
TTTGGTCATGAGATTATCAAAAAGGATCTTCACCTAGATCCTTTTATAGTCCGGAAATACAGGAACGCAC
GCTGGATGGCCCTTCGCTGGGATGGTGAAACCATGAAAAATGGCAGCTTCAGTGGATTAAGTGGGGGTAA
TGTGGCCTGTACCCTCTGGTTGCATAGGTATTCATACGGTTAAAATTTATCAGGCGCGATTGCGGCAGTT
TTTCGGGTGGTTTGTTGCCATTTTTACCTGTCTGCTGCCGTGATCGCGCTGAACGCGTTTTAGCGGTGCG
TACAATTAAGGGATTATGGTAAATCCACTTACTGTCTGCCCTCGTAGCCATCGAGATAAACCGCAGTACT
CCGGCCACGATGCGTCCGGCGTAGAGGATCGAGATCT
